Addgene plasmid #196262: pCS2-HA-Mettl3
Purpose: In vitro transcription/translation of HA-tagged wild-type Mettl3
Depositing lab: Laura Attardi. Depositing organization: Stanford University. Publication: The Mettl3 epitranscriptomic writer amplifies p53 stress responses. Raj N, Wang M, Seoane JA, Zhao RL, Kaiser AM, Moonie NA, Demeter J, Boutelle AM, Kerr CH, Mulligan AS, Moffatt C, Zeng SX, Lu H, Barna M, Curtis C, Chang HY, Jackson PK, Attardi LD. Mol Cell. 2022 Jul 7;82(13):2370-2384.e10. doi: 10.1016/j.molcel.2022.04.010. Epub 2022 May 4. PubMed 35512709.
Backbone
  Vector backbone: pCS2-HA-DEST
  Backbone size w/o insert (bp): 4310
  Total vector size (bp): 6053
  Vector type: Mammalian Expression
Growth in bacteria
  Bacterial resistance: Ampicillin, 100 μg/mL
  Growth temperature: 37°C
  Growth strain: DH5alpha
  Copy number: High Copy
Gene/Insert
  Gene/Insert name: Mettl3 (alt name: METTL3)
  Species: M. musculus (mouse)
  Insert size (bp): 1743
  GenBank ID: NM_019721.2
  Entrez Gene: Mettl3 (a.k.a. 2310024F18Rik, M6A, Spo8)
  Promoter: CMV IE94
  Tag / fusion protein: 3xHA (N terminal on backbone)
  Cloning method: Gateway Cloning
  Sequencing primers: 5′ GATTTAGGTGACACTATAG; 3′ GAAATTTGTGATGCTATTGC
Terms and licenses: Academic/Nonprofit Terms; Industry Terms: Not Available to Industry
How to cite: pCS2-HA-Mettl3 was a gift from Laura Attardi (Addgene plasmid # 196262 ; http://n2t.net/addgene:196262 ; RRID:Addgene_196262)
