[The description below was written by a language model from this plasmid's Addgene catalogue record and pLannotate feature annotations shown in this document.]
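Description:
pCS2-HA-Mettl3 is a mammalian expression plasmid built on the Gateway-adapted pCS2-HA-DEST backbone and carrying the wild-type mouse Mettl3 coding sequence with an N-terminal 3xHA epitope tag supplied by the vector. It is propagated in E. coli as a high-copy plasmid from a ColE1/pUC-type origin under ampicillin selection (β-lactamase driven by its own promoter). It also retains an f1 phage origin and remnants of the lac region (lacZα and lacI fragments, lac promoter and operator, CAP site) inherited from the parental cloning vector.

The expression unit begins with the simian cytomegalovirus IE94 enhancer/promoter, followed directly by an SP6 phage promoter. The same cassette can therefore drive strong transcription in transfected vertebrate cells or serve as a template for SP6-based in vitro transcription. The latter matches the stated purpose of in vitro transcription/translation of HA-tagged Mettl3. Downstream come the HA tag (only a short fragment was recognised by the automated annotation), an attB1 site, the roughly 1.74 kb Mettl3 open reading frame, attB2, and an SV40 polyadenylation signal. The attB sites are the scars of Gateway recombination that placed the insert into the destination vector. T7 (partial) and T3 promoters lie beyond the insert in the antisense orientation.

Mettl3 is the catalytic subunit of the METTL3–METTL14 N6-adenosine RNA methyltransferase complex. The plasmid comes from work on Mettl3 and p53 stress responses, and the HA tag allows detection or pulldown of the produced protein. The sequenced record is 5,999 nt, slightly shorter than the 6,053 bp catalogue size.
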