Features (pLannotate 1.2.2; 18 found; start..end, strand, type, name):
    528..1388    -  CDS            AmpR: β-lactamase; bla; confers resistance to ampicillin, carbenicillin, and related antibiotics
   1389..1493    -  promoter       AmpR promoter: bla
   1546..1974    -  rep_origin     f1 ori (sequence partly withheld): f1 bacteriophage origin of replication; arrow indicates direction of (+) strand synthesis
   1979..2045    -  CDS            lacZα (fragment): LacZα fragment of β-galactosidase; lacZ fragment
   2052..3029    +  promoter       CMV IE94 promoter: enhancer/promoter region of simian cytomegalovirus major immediate early transcription unit IE94
   3064..3082    +  promoter       SP6 promoter: promoter for bacteriophage SP6 RNA polymerase
   3120..3136    +  CDS            3xHA (fragment): three tandem HA epitope tags
   3225..3249    +  protein_bind   attB1: mutant version of attB; recombination site for the Gateway® BP reaction BP Clonase™
   3252..4991    +  CDS            Mettl3 (sequence partly withheld): MTA70_MOUSE - Also known as Mta70. Experimental evidence at protein level: Swiss-Prot protein existence level 1. The METTL3-METTL14 heterodimer forms a N6-methyltransferase complex that methylates adenosine residues at the N(6) position of some RNAs and regulates various processes such as the circadian clock, differentiation of embryonic and hematopoietic stem cells, cortical neurogenesis, response to DNA damage, differentiation of T-cells and primary miRNA processing (PubMed:25456834, PubMed:24394384, PubMed:25569111, PubMed:28809392, PubMed:28792938, PubMed:28869969, PubMed:28965759). In the
   4996..5020    -  protein_bind   attB2: mutant version of attB; recombination site for the Gateway® BP reaction BP Clonase™
   5058..5075    -  promoter       T7 promoter (fragment): promoter for bacteriophage T7 RNA polymerase
   5080..5214    -  polyA_signal   SV40 poly(A) signal: SV40 polyadenylation signal
   5327..5345    -  promoter       T3 promoter: promoter for bacteriophage T3 RNA polymerase
   5390..5406    -  protein_bind   lac operator: The lac repressor binds to the lac operator to inhibit transcription in E. coli. This inhibition can be relieved by adding lactose or isopropyl-β-D-thiogalactopyranoside (IPTG). lac repressor encoded by lacI
   5414..5444    -  promoter       lac promoter: promoter for the E. coli lac operon
   5459..5480    -  protein_bind   CAP binding site: CAP binding activates transcription in the presence of cAMP. E. coli catabolite activator protein
   5493..5585    -  CDS            lacI (fragment): lac repressor; lacI; The lac repressor binds to the lac operator to inhibit transcription in E. coli. This inhibition can be relieved by adding lactose or isopropyl-β-D-thiogalactopyranoside (IPTG).
   5768..357     -  rep_origin     ori (across the origin): high-copy-number ColE1/pMB1/pBR322/pUC origin of replication
>Addgene plasmid #196262 | pCS2-HA-Mettl3 | addgene full sequence | sequence record 387841 | Addgene NGS Result
GTTCGCTCCAAGCTGGGCTGTGTGCACGAACCCCCCGTTCAGCCCGACCGCTGCGCCTTATCCGGTAACT
ATCGTCTTGAGTCCAACCCGGTAAGACACGACTTATCGCCACTGGCAGCAGCCACTGGTAACAGGATTAG
CAGAGCGAGGTATGTAGGCGGTGCTACAGAGTTCTTGAAGTGGTGGCCTAACTACGGCTACACTAGAAGA
ACAGTATTTGGTATCTGCGCTCTGCTGAAGCCAGTTACCTTCGGAAAAAGAGTTGGTAGCTCTTGATCCG
GCAAACAAACCACCGCTGGTAGCGGTGGTTTTTTTGTTTGCAAGCAGCAGATTACGCGCAGAAAAAAAGG
ATCTCAAGAAGATCCTTTGATCTTTTCTACGGGGTCTGACGCTCAGTGGAACGAAAACTCACGTTAAGGG
ATTTTGGTCATGAGATTATCAAAAAGGATCTTCACCTAGATCCTTTTAAATTAAAAATGAAGTTTTAAAT
CAATCTAAAGTATATATGAGTAAACTTGGTCTGACAGTTACCAATGCTTAATCAGTGAGGCACCTATCTC
AGCGATCTGTCTATTTCGTTCATCCATAGTTGCCTGACTCCCCGTCGTGTAGATAACTACGATACGGGAG
GGCTTACCATCTGGCCCCAGTGCTGCAATGATACCGCGAGACCCACGCTCACCGGCTCCAGATTTATCAG
CAATAAACCAGCCAGCCGGAAGGGCCGAGCGCAGAAGTGGTCCTGCAACTTTATCCGCCTCCATCCAGTC
TATTAATTGTTGCCGGGAAGCTAGAGTAAGTAGTTCGCCAGTTAATAGTTTGCGCAACGTTGTTGCCATT
GCTACAGGCATCGTGGTGTCACGCTCGTCGTTTGGTATGGCTTCATTCAGCTCCGGTTCCCAACGATCAA
GGCGAGTTACATGATCCCCCATGTTGTGCAAAAAAGCGGTTAGCTCCTTCGGTCCTCCGATCGTTGTCAG
AAGTAAGTTGGCCGCAGTGTTATCACTCATGGTTATGGCAGCACTGCATAATTCTCTTACTGTCATGCCA
TCCGTAAGATGCTTTTCTGTGACTGGTGAGTACTCAACCAAGTCATTCTGAGAATAGTGTATGCGGCGAC
CGAGTTGCTCTTGCCCGGCGTCAATACGGGATAATACCGCGCCACATAGCAGAACTTTAAAAGTGCTCAT
CATTGGAAAACGTTCTTCGGGGCGAAAACTCTCAAGGATCTTACCGCTGTTGAGATCCAGTTCGATGTAA
CCCACTCGTGCACCCAACTGATCTTCAGCATCTTTTACTTTCACCAGCGTTTCTGGGTGAGCAAAAACAG
GAAGGCAAAATGCCGCAAAAAAGGGAATAAGGGCGACACGGAAATGTTGAATACTCATACTCTTCCTTTT
TCAATATTATTGAAGCATTTATCAGGGTTATTGTCTCATGAGCGGATACATATTTGAATGTATTTAGAAA
AATAAACAAATAGGGGTTCCGCGCACATTTCCCCGAAAAGTGCCACCTAAATTGTAAGCGTTAATATTTT
GTTAAAATTCGCGTTAAATTTTTGTTAAATCAGCTCATTTTTTAACCAATAGGCCGAAATCGGCAAAATC
CCTTATAAATCAAAAGAATAGACCGAGATAGGGT
[37 nt withheld, positions 1645-1681]
AAAGAACGTGGACTCCAACGTCAAAGG
[49 nt withheld, positions 1709-1757]
T
[91 nt withheld, positions 1759-1849]
G
[124 nt withheld, positions 1851-1974]
CCCATTCGCCATTCAGGCTGCGCAACTGTTGGGAAGGGCGATCGGTGCGGGCCTCTTCGCTATTACGCCA
GTCGACCGCCAATTCAATATGGCGTATATGGACTCATGCCAATTCAATATGGTGGATCTGGACCTGTGCC
AATTCAATATGGCGTATATGGACTCGTGCCAATTCAATATGGTGGATCTGGACCCCAGCCAATTCAATAT
GGCGGACTTGGCACCATGCCAATTCAATATGGCGGACCTGGCACTGTGCCAACTGGGGAGGGGTCTACTT
GGCACGGTGCCAAGTTTGAGGAGGGGTCTTGGCCCTGTGCCAAGTCCGCCATATTGAATTGGCATGGTGC
CAATAATGGCGGCCATATTGGCTATATGCCAGGATCAATATATAGGCAATATCCAATATGGCCCTATGCC
AATATGGCTATTGGCCAGGTTCAATACTATGTATTGGCCCTATGCCATATAGTATTCCATATATGGGTTT
TCCTATTGACGTAGATAGCCCCTCCCAATGGGCGGTCCCATATACCATATATGGGGCTTCCTAATACCGC
CCATAGCCACTCCCCCATTGACGTCAATGGTCTCTATATATGGTCTTTCCTATTGACGTCATATGGGCGG
TCCTATTGACGTATATGGCGCCTCCCCCATTGACGTCAATTACGGTAAATGGCCCGCCTGGCTCAATGCC
CATTGACGTCAATAGGACCACCCACCATTGACGTCAATGGGATGGCTCATTGCCCATTCATATCCGTTCT
CACGCCCCCTATTGACGTCAATGACGGTAAATGGCCCACTTGGCAGTACATCAATATCTATTAATAGTAA
CTTGGCAAGTACATTACTATTGGAAGTACGCCAGGGTACATTGGCAGTACTCCCATTGACGTCAATGGCG
GTAAATGGCCCGCGATGGCTGCCAAGTACATCCCCATTGACGTCAATGGGGAGGGGCAATGACGCAAATG
GGCGTTCCATTGACGTAAATGGGCGGTAGGCGTGCCTAATGGGAGGTCTATATAAGCAATGCTCGTTTAG
GGAACCGCCATTCTGCCTGGGGACGTCGGAGCAAGCTTGATTTAGGTGACACTATAGAATACAAGCTACT
TGTTCTTTTTGCAGGATCCACCATGTACCCATACGATGTTCCAGATTACGCTTATCCTTATGACGTACCT
GACTATGCATACCCTTATGATGTACCAGACTACGCTGGCCGGCCAGAATTCAAGGATCAAACAAGTTTGT
ACAAAAAAGCAGGCTTAATGTCGGACACGTGGAGCTCTATCCAGGCCCATAAGAAACAGCTGGACTCGCT
TCGCGAGAGATTGCAGCGGCGACGGAAGCAGGACTCTGGGCACTTGGATTTAAGGAACCCAGAAGCGGCA
CTGTCCCCAACCTTCCGTAGTGATAGTCCCGTGCCTACTGCCCCTACCTCTAGCGGCCCTAAGCCCAGCA
CAACATCTGTGGCCCCTGAACTAGCTACAGACCCTGAGTTAGAGAAGAAGTTGCTACACCACCTCTCAGA
TCTGGCCTTGACCTTGCCCACTGATGCTGTTTCCATCCGTCTTGCCATCTCTACGCCAGATGCACCTGCC
ACTCAAGATGGGGTAGAAAGCCTTCTCCAGAAATTTGCCGCCCAGGAGTTGATTGAGGTAAAGCGAGGTC
TCCTCCAAGATGATGCACATCCTACTCTTGTAACTTACGCTGACCACTCCAAGCTGTCTGCCATGATGGG
GGCTGTGGCAGAAAAGAAAGGTCTTGGAGAGGTAGCAGGGACCATCGCAGGGCAGAAACGGCGTGCAGAA
CAGGATTTGACTACAGTGACCACCTTTGCCAGCTCTTTAGCATCTGGTCTGGCCTCTTCAGCATCAGAAC
CAGCTAAGGAGCCGGCTAAGAAGTCAAGGAAGCACGCTGCCTCCGATGTTGATCTGGAGATAGAAAGCCT
TTTGAACCAACAGTCAACGAAAGAACAGCAGAGCAAGAAGGTCAGTCAGGAGATCCTAGAGCTATTAAAT
ACCACAACAGCCAAGGAACAGTCCATTGTTGAAAAGTTTCGCTCTCGAGGTCGGGCCCAGGTGCAAGAAT
TTTGTGATTATGGGACCAAGGAAGAGTGCATGAAAGCCAGTGACGCTGACCGGCCTTGTCGCAAGCTGCA
CTTCAGACGAATTATCAATAAGCACACTGATGAATCTTTAGGTGACTGCTCTTTCCTTAACACATGTTTC
CACATGGACACCTGCAAATATGTTCACTATGAAATTGATGCTTGTGTTGATTCTGAGAGTCCTGGCAGCA
AGGAGCATATGCCAAGCCAGGAGCTT
[681 nt withheld, positions 4311-4991]
TAGTACCCAGCTTTCTTGTACAAAGTGGTTCGATCCTCTCGAGCCTCTAGTGGCGCGCCTCTAGAACTAT
AGTGAGTCGTATTACGTAGATCCAGACATGATAAGATACATTGATGAGTTTGGACAAACCACAACTAGAA
TGCAGTGAAAAAAATGCTTTATTTGTGAAATTTGTGATGCTATTGCTTTATTTGTAACCATTATAAGCTG
CAATAAACAAGTTAACAACAACAATTGCATTCATTTTATGTTTCAGGTTCAGGGGGAGGTGTGGGAGGTT
TTTTAATTCGCGGCCGCGGCGCCAATGCATTGGGCCCGGTACCCAGCTTTTGTTCCCTTTAGTGAGGGTT
AATTGCGCGCTTGGCGTAATCATGGTCATAGCTGTTTCCTGTGTGAAATTGTTATCCGCTCACAATTCCA
CACAACATACGAGCCGGGAGCATAAAGTGTAAAGCCTGGGGTGCCTAATGAGTGAGCTAACTCACATTAA
TTGCGTTGCGCTCACTGCCCGCTTTCCAGTCGGGAAACCTGTCGTGCCAGCTGCATTAATGAATCGGCCA
ACGCGCGGGGAGAGGCGGTTTGCGTATTGGGCGCTCTTCCGCTTCCTCGCTCACTGACTCGCTGCGCTCG
GTCGTTCGGCTGCGGCGAGCGGTATCAGCTCACTCAAAGGCGGTAATACGGTTATCCACAGAATCAGGGG
ATAACGCAGGAAAGAACATGTGAGCAAAAGGCCAGCAAAAGGCCAGGAACCGTAAAAAGGCCGCGTTGCT
GGCGTTTTTCCATAGGCTCCGCCCCCCTGACGAGCATCACAAAAATCGACGCTCAAGTCAGAGGTGGCGA
AACCCGACAGGACTATAAAGATACCAGGCGTTTCCCCCTGGAAGCTCCCTCGTGCGCTCTCCTGTTCCGA
CCCTGCCGCTTACCGGATACCTGTCCGCCTTTCTCCCTTCGGGAAGCGTGGCGCTTTCTCATAGCTCACG
CTGTAGGTATCTCAGTTCGGTGTAGGTC
